Addgene plasmid #12460: pFlagCMV2-UbcH13
Depositing lab: Dong-Er Zhang. Depositing organization: Scripps California (The Scripps Research Institute). Publication: ISG15 modification of ubiquitin E2 Ubc13 disrupts its ability to form thioester bond with ubiquitin. Zou W, Papov V, Malakhova O, Kim KI, Dao C, Li J, Zhang DE. Biochem Biophys Res Commun. 2005 Oct 14. 336(1):61-8. 10.1016/j.bbrc.2005.08.038 PubMed 16122702.
Backbone
  Vector backbone: pFlag-CMV2
  Backbone size w/o insert (bp): 4679
  Vector type: Mammalian Expression
Growth in bacteria
  Bacterial resistance: Ampicillin, 100 μg/mL
  Growth temperature: 37°C
  Growth strain: DH5alpha
  Copy number: High Copy
Gene/Insert
  Gene/Insert name: Ubc13
  Species: H. sapiens (human)
  Entrez Gene: UBE2N (a.k.a. HEL-S-71, UBC13, UBCHBEN, UBCHBEN; UBC13, UbcH-ben, UbcH13)
  Tag / fusion protein: FLAG (N terminal on backbone)
  Cloning method: Restriction Enzyme; 5′ cloning site HindIII (not destroyed); 3′ cloning site NotI (not destroyed)
  Sequencing primers: 5′ pCEP fwd
Terms and licenses: Academic/Nonprofit Terms; Industry Terms: Not Available to Industry
How to cite: pFlagCMV2-UbcH13 was a gift from Dong-Er Zhang (Addgene plasmid # 12460 ; http://n2t.net/addgene:12460 ; RRID:Addgene_12460)
