[The description below was written by a language model from this plasmid's Addgene catalogue record and pLannotate feature annotations shown in this document.]
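Description:
pFlagCMV2-UbcH13 is a mammalian expression plasmid built on the pFlag-CMV2 backbone that produces human Ubc13 (UBE2N, also called UbcH13) carrying an N-terminal FLAG epitope supplied by the vector. The sequenced construct is about 5.1 kb. It is maintained in E. coli as a high-copy plasmid through a ColE1/pUC-type origin and selected with ampicillin via the β-lactamase gene. An f1 phage origin is also present, which in principle allows single-stranded DNA rescue. The record lists no mammalian selection marker, so the plasmid appears suited mainly to transient transfection. An SV40 enhancer/early promoter region lies downstream of the expression cassette and does not appear to drive any annotated gene. Short lac-derived remnants (lac promoter and operator, lacI and lacZα fragments) and a T7 promoter are backbone leftovers.

The expression cassette consists of the human cytomegalovirus immediate-early enhancer and promoter, a short FLAG-coding segment (annotated as a fragment of 3xFLAG, consistent with a single FLAG tag), the UBE2N open reading frame cloned between HindIII and NotI sites that were both retained, and the human growth hormone polyadenylation signal. UBE2N is a ubiquitin-conjugating E2 enzyme that, paired with UBE2V1 or UBE2V2, assembles Lys-63-linked polyubiquitin chains involved in signalling and error-free DNA damage tolerance rather than proteasomal degradation. The FLAG tag allows detection and immunoprecipitation of the expressed protein. The associated publication concerns ISG15 modification of Ubc13 and its effect on formation of the thioester bond with ubiquitin, so the plasmid's likely use is expressing tagged Ubc13 in cultured mammalian cells to study such modifications and E2 activity.
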