Features (pLannotate 1.2.2; 17 found; start..end, strand, type, name):
     47..376     +  promoter       SV40 promoter: SV40 enhancer and early promoter
    415..433     -  promoter       T7 promoter: promoter for bacteriophage T7 RNA polymerase
    471..487     -  protein_bind   lac operator: The lac repressor binds to the lac operator to inhibit transcription in E. coli. This inhibition can be relieved by adding lactose or isopropyl-β-D-thiogalactopyranoside (IPTG). lac repressor encoded by lacI
    495..525     -  promoter       lac promoter: promoter for the E. coli lac operon
    540..561     -  protein_bind   CAP binding site: CAP binding activates transcription in the presence of cAMP. E. coli catabolite activator protein
    574..666     -  CDS            lacI (fragment): lac repressor; lacI; The lac repressor binds to the lac operator to inhibit transcription in E. coli. This inhibition can be relieved by adding lactose or isopropyl-β-D-thiogalactopyranoside (IPTG).
    849..1437    -  rep_origin     ori: high-copy-number ColE1/pMB1/pBR322/pUC origin of replication
   1608..2468    -  CDS            AmpR: β-lactamase; bla; confers resistance to ampicillin, carbenicillin, and related antibiotics
   2469..2573    -  promoter       AmpR promoter: bla
   2600..3028    +  rep_origin     f1 ori (sequence partly withheld): f1 bacteriophage origin of replication; arrow indicates direction of (+) strand synthesis
   3059..3213    -  CDS            lacZα (fragment): LacZα fragment of β-galactosidase; lacZ fragment
   3373..3752    +  enhancer       CMV enhancer: human cytomegalovirus immediate early enhancer
   3754..3953    +  promoter       CMV promoter: human cytomegalovirus (CMV) immediate early promoter
   3989..4009    +  CDS            3xFLAG (fragment): three tandem FLAG® epitope tags
   4017..4472    +  CDS            UBE2N: UBE2N_HUMAN - Also known as BLU. Experimental evidence at protein level: Swiss-Prot protein existence level 1. The UBE2V1-UBE2N and UBE2V2-UBE2N heterodimers catalyze the synthesis of non-canonical 'Lys-63'-linked polyubiquitin chains. This type of polyubiquitination does not lead to protein degradation by the proteasome. Mediates transcriptional activation of target genes. Plays a role in the control of progress through the cell cycle and differentiation. Plays a role in the error-free DNA repair pathway and contributes to the survival of cells after DNA damage. Acts together with the E3 liga
   4515..4533    -  misc_feature   MCS (fragment): pUC18/19 multiple cloning site
   4534..18      +  polyA_signal   hGH poly(A) signal (across the origin): human growth hormone polyadenylation signal
>Addgene plasmid #12460 | pFlagCMV2-UbcH13 | addgene full sequence | sequence record 251048 | Addgene NGS Result
GTAGATGCCTGTTGAATTGGGTACGCGGCCAGCTTGGCTGTGGAATGTGTGTCAGTTAGGGTGTGGAAAG
TCCCCAGGCTCCCCAGCAGGCAGAAGTATGCAAAGCATGCATCTCAATTAGTCAGCAACCAGGTGTGGAA
AGTCCCCAGGCTCCCCAGCAGGCAGAAGTATGCAAAGCATGCATCTCAATTAGTCAGCAACCATAGTCCC
GCCCCTAACTCCGCCCATCCCGCCCCTAACTCCGCCCAGTTCCGCCCATTCTCCGCCCCATGGCTGACTA
ATTTTTTTTATTTATGCAGAGGCCGAGGCCGCCTCGGCCTCTGAGCTATTCCAGAAGTAGTGAGGAGGCT
TTTTTGGAGGCCTAGGCTTTTGCAAAAAGCTCCTCGAGGAACTGAAAAACCAGAAAGTTAATTCCCTATA
GTGAGTCGTATTAAATTCGTAATCATGTCATAGCTGTTTCCTGTGTGAAATTGTTATCCGCTCACAATTC
CACACAACATACGAGCCGGAAGCATAAAGTGTAAAGCCTGGGGTGCCTAATGAGTGAGCTAACTCACATT
AATTGCGTTGCGCTCACTGCCCGCTTTCCAGTCGGGAAACCTGTCGTGCCAGCTGCATTAATGAATCGGC
CAACGCGCGGGGAGAGGCGGTTTGCGTATTGGGCGCTCTTCCGCTTCCTCGCTCACTGACTCGCTGCGCT
CGGTCGTTCGGCTGCGGCGAGCGGTATCAGCTCACTCAAAGGCGGTAATACGGTTATCCACAGAATCAGG
GGATAACGCAGGAAAGAACATGTGAGCAAAAGGCCAGCAAAAGGCCAGGAACCGTAAAAAGGCCGCGTTG
CTGGCGTTTTTCCATAGGCTCCGCCCCCCTGACGAGCATCACAAAAATCGACGCTCAAGTCAGAGGTGGC
GAAACCCGACAGGACTATAAAGATACCAGGCGTTTCCCCCTGGAAGCTCCCTCGTGCGCTCTCCTGTTCC
GACCCTGCCGCTTACCGGATACCTGTCCGCCTTTCTCCCTTCGGGAAGCGTGGCGCTTTCTCATAGCTCA
CGCTGTAGGTATCTCAGTTCGGTGTAGGTCGTTCGCTCCAAGCTGGGCTGTGTGCACGAACCCCCCGTTC
AGCCCGACCGCTGCGCCTTATCCGGTAACTATCGTCTTGAGTCCAACCCGGTAAGACACGACTTATCGCC
ACTGGCAGCAGCCACTGGTAACAGGATTAGCAGAGCGAGGTATGTAGGCGGTGCTACAGAGTTCTTGAAG
TGGTGGCCTAACTACGGCTACACTAGAAGAACAGTATTTGGTATCTGCGCTCTGCTGAAGCCAGTTACCT
TCGGAAAAAGAGTTGGTAGCTCTTGATCCGGCAAACAAACCACCGCTGGTAGCGGTGGTTTTTTTGTTTG
CAAGCAGCAGATTACGCGCAGAAAAAAAGGATCTCAAGAAGATCCTTTGATCTTTTCTACGGGGTCTGAC
GCTCAGTGGAACGAAAACTCACGTTAAGGGATTTTGGTCATGAGATTATCAAAAAGGATCTTCACCTAGA
TCCTTTTAAATTAAAAATGAAGTTTTAAATCAATCTAAAGTATATATGAGTAAACTTGGTCTGACAGTTA
CCAATGCTTAATCAGTGAGGCACCTATCTCAGCGATCTGTCTATTTCGTTCATCCATAGTTGCCTGACTC
CCCGTCGTGTAGATAACTACGATACGGGAGGGCTTACCATCTGGCCCCAGTGCTGCAATGATACCGCGAG
ACCCACGCTCACCGGCTCCAGATTTATCAGCAATAAACCAGCCAGCCGGAAGGGCCGAGCGCAGAAGTGG
TCCTGCAACTTTATCCGCCTCCATCCAGTCTATTAATTGTTGCCGGGAAGCTAGAGTAAGTAGTTCGCCA
GTTAATAGTTTGCGCAACGTTGTTGCCATTGCTACAGGCATCGTGGTGTCACGCTCGTCGTTTGGTATGG
CTTCATTCAGCTCCGGTTCCCAACGATCAAGGCGAGTTACATGATCCCCCATGTTGTGCAAAAAAGCGGT
TAGCTCCTTCGGTCCTCCGATCGTTGTCAGAAGTAAGTTGGCCGCAGTGTTATCACTCATGGTTATGGCA
GCACTGCATAATTCTCTTACTGTCATGCCATCCGTAAGATGCTTTTCTGTGACTGGTGAGTACTCAACCA
AGTCATTCTGAGAATAGTGTATGCGGCGACCGAGTTGCTCTTGCCCGGCGTCAATACGGGATAATACCGC
GCCACATAGCAGAACTTTAAAAGTGCTCATCATTGGAAAACGTTCTTCGGGGCGAAAACTCTCAAGGATC
TTACCGCTGTTGAGATCCAGTTCGATGTAACCCACTCGTGCACCCAACTGATCTTCAGCATCTTTTACTT
TCACCAGCGTTTCTGGGTGAGCAAAAACAGGAAGGCAAAATGCCGCAAAAAAGGGAATAAGGGCGACACG
GAAATGTTGAATACTCATACTCTTCCTTTTTCAATATTATTGAAGCATTTATCAGGGTTATTGTCTCATG
AGCGGATACATATTTGAATGTATTTAGAAAAATAAACAAATAGGGGTTCCGCGCACATTTCCCCGAAAAG
TGCCACCTG
[124 nt withheld, positions 2600-2723]
C
[91 nt withheld, positions 2725-2815]
A
[49 nt withheld, positions 2817-2865]
CCTTTGACGTTGGAGTCCACGTTCTTT
[37 nt withheld, positions 2893-2929]
ACCCTATCTCGGTCTATTCTTTTGATTTATAAGGGATTTTGCCGATTTCGGCCTATTGGTTAAAAAATGA
GCTGATTTAACAAAAATTTAACGCGAATTTTAACAAAATATTAACGCTTACAATTTCCATTCGCCATTCA
GGCTGCGCAACTGTTGGGAAGGGCGATCGGTGCGGGCCTCTTCGCTATTACGCCAGCTGGCGAAAGGGGG
ATGTGCTGCAAGGCGATTAAGTTGGGTAACGCCAGGGTTTTCCCAGTCACGACGTTGTAAAACGACGGCC
AGTGCCAAGCTGATCTATACATTGAATCAATATTGGCAATTAGCCATATTAGTCATTGGTTATATAGCAT
AAATCAATATTGGCTATTGGCCATTGCATACGTTGTATCTATATCATAATATGTACATTTATATTGGCTC
ATGTCCAATATGACCGCCATGTTGACATTGATTATTGACTAGTTATTAATAGTAATCAATTACGGGGTCA
TTAGTTCATAGCCCATATATGGAGTTCCGCGTTACATAACTTACGGTAAATGGCCCGCCTGGCTGACCGC
CCAACGACCCCCGCCCATTGACGTCAATAATGACGTATGTTCCCATAGTAACGCCAATAGGGACTTTCCA
TTGACGTCAATGGGTGGAGTATTTACGGTAAACTGCCCACTTGGCAGTACATCAAGTGTATCATATGCCA
AGTCCGCCCCCTATTGACGTCAATGACGGTAAATGGCCCGCCTGGCATTATGCCCAGTACATGACCTTAC
GGGACTTTCCTACTTGGCAGTACATCTACGTATTAGTCATCGCTATTACCATGGTGATGCGGTTTTGGCA
GTACACCAATGGGCGTGGATAGCGGTTTGACTCACGGGGATTTCCAAGTCTCCACCCCATTGACGTCAAT
GGGAGTTTGTTTTGGCACCAAAATCAACGGGACTTTCCAAAATGTCGTAATAACCCCGCCCCGTTGACGC
AAATGGGCGGTAGGCGTGTACGGTGGGAGGTCTATATAAGCAGAGCTCGTTTAGTGAACCGTCAGAATTG
ATCTACCATGGACTACAAAGACGATGACGACAAGCTTATGGCCGGGCTGCCCCGCAGGATCATCAAGGAA
ACCCAGCGTTTGCTGGCAGAACCAGTTCCTGGCATCAAAGCCGAACCAGATGAGAGCAACGCCCGTTATT
TTCATGTGGTCATTGCTGGCCCTCAGGATTCCCCCTTTGAGGGAGGGACTTTTAAACTTGAACTATTCCT
TCCAGAAGAATACCCAATGGCAGCCCCTAAAGTACGTTTCATGACCAAAATTTATCATCCTAATGTAGAC
AAGTTGGGAAGAATATGTTTAGATATTTTGAAAGATAAGTGGTCCCCAGCACTGCAGATCCGCACAGTTC
TGCTATCGATCCAGGCCTTGTTAAGTGCTCCCAATCCAGATGATCCATTAGCAAATGATGTAGCGGAGCA
GTGGAAGACCAACGAAGCCCAAGCCATAGAAACAGCTAGAGCATGGACTAGGCTATATGCCATGAATAAT
ATTTAAGCGGCCGCGAATTCATCGATAGATCTGATATCGGTACCAGTCGACTCTAGAGGATCCCGGGTGG
CATCCCTGTGACCCCTCCCCAGTGCCTCTCCTGGCCCTGGAAGTTGCCACTCCAGTGCCCACCAGCCTTG
TCCTAATAAAATTAAGTTGCATCATTTTGTCTGACTAGGTGTCCTTCTATAATATTATGGGGTGGAGGGG
GGTGGTATGGAGCAAGGGGCAAGTTGGGAAGACAACCTGTAGGGCCTGCGGGGTCTATTGGGAACCAAGC
TGGAGTGCAGTGGCACAATCTTGGCTCACTGCAATCTCCGCCTCCTGGGTTCAAGCGATTCTCCTGCCTC
AGCCTCCCGAGTTGTTGGGATTCCAGGCATGCATGACCAGGCTCAGCTAATTTTTGTTTTTTTGGTAGAG
ACGGGGTTTCACCATATTGGCCAGGCTGGTCTCCAACTCCTAATCTCAGGTGATCTACCCACCTTGGCCT
CCCAAATTGCTGGGATTACAGGCGTGAACCACTGCTCCCTTCCCTGTCCTTCTGATTTTAAAATAACTAT
ACCAGCAGGAGGACGTCCAGACACAGCATAGGCTACCTGGCCATGCCCAACCGGTGGGACATTTGAGTTG
CTTGCTTGGCACTGTCCTCTCATGCGTTGGGTCCACTCA
