>Addgene plasmid #12460 | pFlagCMV2-UbcH13 | addgene partial sequence | sequence record 19865 | CMV-F 5'-CGCAAATGGGCGGTAGGCGTG-3'
GCAGAGCTCGTTTAGTGAACCGTCAGAATTGATCTACCATGGACTACAAAGACGATGACGACAAGCTTAT
GGCCGGGCTGCCCCGCAGGATCATCAAGGAAACCCAGCGTTTGCTGGCAGAACCAGTTCCTGGCATCAAA
GCCGAACCAGATGAGAGCAACGCCCGTTATTTTCATGTGGTCATTGCTGGCCCTCAGGATTCCCCCTTTG
AGGGAGGGACTTTTAAACTTGAACTATTCCTTCCAGAAGAATACCCAATGGCAGCCCCTAAAGTACGTTT
CATGACCAAAATTTATCATCCTAATGTAGACAAGTTGGGAAGAATATGTTTAGATATTTTGAAAGATAAG
TGGTCCCCAGCACTGCAGATCCGCACAGTTCTGCTATCGATCCAGGCCTTGTTAAGTGCTCCCAATCCAG
ATGATCCATTAGCAAATGATGTAGCGGAGCAGTGGAAGACCAACGAAGCCCAAGCCATAGAAACAGCTAG
AGCATGGACTAGGCTATATGCCATGAATAATATTTAAGCGGCCGCGAATTCATCGATAGATCTGATATCG
GTACCAGTCGACTCTAGAGGATCCCGGGTGGCATCCCTGTGACCCCTCCCCAGTGCCTCTCCTGGCCCTG
GAAGTTGCCACTCCAGTGCCCACCAGCCTTGTCCTAATAAAATTAAGTTGCATCATTTTGTCTGACTAGG
TGTCCTTCTATA
